Addgene plasmid #139732: pCO489
Purpose: Module plasmid, individual component of Fungal Bioluminescent Pathway, Luz
Depositing lab: Daniel Voytas. Depositing organization: University of Minnesota. Publication: Building customizable auto-luminescent luciferase-based reporters in plants. Khakhar A, Starker CG, Chamness JC, Lee N, Stokke S, Wang C, Swanson R, Rizvi F, Imaizumi T, Voytas DF. Elife. 2020 Mar 25;9. pii: 52786. doi: 10.7554/eLife.52786. PubMed 32209230.
Backbone
  Vector backbone: pMOD_D
  Vector type: Plant Expression, Luciferase
Growth in bacteria
  Bacterial resistance: Ampicillin, 100 μg/mL
  Growth temperature: 37°C
  Growth strain: DH5alpha
  Copy number: High Copy
Gene/Insert
  Gene/Insert name: pMOD_D_AtuMas:NnLuz:trbcSE9
  Species: Neonothopanus nambi
  Promoter: AtuMAS
  Cloning method: Restriction Enzyme; 5′ cloning site BsaI (destroyed during cloning); 3′ cloning site BsaI (destroyed during cloning)
Resource information
  A portion of this plasmid was derived from a plasmid made by: synthesized
Terms and licenses: Academic/Nonprofit Terms; Industry Terms: Not Available to Industry
How to cite: pCO489 was a gift from Daniel Voytas (Addgene plasmid # 139732 ; http://n2t.net/addgene:139732 ; RRID:Addgene_139732)
