[The description below was written by a language model from this plasmid's Addgene catalogue record and pLannotate feature annotations shown in this document.]
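Description:
pCO489 is a small (about 3.5 kb) module plasmid built on the pMOD_D backbone, one of a set of components used to assemble the fungal bioluminescence pathway for expression in plants. It is maintained in E. coli as a high-copy plasmid through a ColE1/pUC-type origin and is selected with ampicillin via the β-lactamase gene under its native bla promoter. The annotation also picks up a short fragment resembling the RSF origin, which is too small to be a functional replicon and is probably just a remnant or a chance match in the backbone.

The payload is a single plant transcription unit, AtuMas:NnLuz:trbcSE9. The mannopine synthase (MAS) promoter from Agrobacterium tumefaciens drives the luciferase gene Luz from the bioluminescent mushroom Neonothopanus nambi, and transcription is terminated and polyadenylated by the pea rbcS-E9 terminator. The automated feature table does not annotate the Luz coding sequence itself, but the unannotated gap between the MAS promoter and the E9 terminator is where the insert is expected to lie. The record notes that part of the plasmid was synthesized and that the insert was introduced through BsaI sites that were destroyed in the process, consistent with Golden Gate-style cloning.

Luz is the enzyme that catalyses the light-emitting oxidation step of the fungal pathway, so on its own this module supplies only the luciferase. It is intended to be combined with companion modules carrying the other pathway genes to build customizable auto-luminescent reporters in plants. The plasmid shows no annotated T-DNA borders or plant selection marker, so it serves as an assembly intermediate, not as a transformation vector.
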