Features (pLannotate 1.2.2; 6 found; start..end, strand, type, name):
      4..76      +  rep_origin     RSF ori (fragment): Plasmids containing the RSF 1030 origin of replication can be propagated in E. coli cells that contain additional plasmids with compatible origins.
    116..496     +  promoter       MAS promoter: mannopine synthase promoter (Velten et al., 1984)
   1306..1611    +  terminator     E9 terminator (fragment): terminator and polyadenylation signal from the pea rbcS-E9 gene
   1688..1788    +  promoter       AmpR promoter: bla
   1789..2649    +  CDS            AmpR: β-lactamase; bla; confers resistance to ampicillin, carbenicillin, and related antibiotics
   2856..3444    +  rep_origin     ori: high-copy-number ColE1/pMB1/pBR322/pUC origin of replication
>Addgene plasmid #139732 | pCO489 | depositor full sequence | sequence record 270390 | Full Sequence
GCCTTTGAGTGAGCTGATACCGCTCGCCGCAGCCGAACGACCGAGCGCAGCGAGTCAGTGAGCGAGGAAG
CGGAAGAGCGCCCACCTGCAACGTCCCGGCGCGCCCTATGGAGATTTTTCAAATCAGTGCGCAAGACGTG
ACGTAAGTATCCGAGTCAGTTTTTATTTTTCTACTAATTTGGTCGTTTATTTCGGCGTGTAGGACATGGC
AACCGGGCCTGAATTTCGCGGGTATTCTGTTTCTATTCCAACTTTTTCTTGATCCGCAGCCATTAACGAC
TTTTGAATAGATACGCTGACACGCCAAGCCTCGCTAGTCAAAAGTGTACCAAACAACGCTTTACAGCAAG
AACGGAATGCGCGTGACGCTCGCGGTGACGCCATTTCGCCTTTTCAGAAATGGATAAATAGCCTTGCTTC
CTATTATATCTTCCCAAATTACCAATACATTACACTAGCATCTGAATTTCATAACCAATCTCGATACACC
AAATCGAATGCGTATAAATATCTCTCTGTCTAGCTTATTCGAGAGATTAAGCAAACTCAGCTCTCGTAGC
ATAGCTATTACATGTGGTGTCGTCCTCGCCTCTGCTATTGCTTTTCCCATCATACGACGAGATTATCAGA
CGTTCTTAGAGGTTGGTCCTAGCTATGCCCCTCAAAATTTTCGAGGCTACATTATCGTTTGCGTACTCAG
CTTGTTCCGACAAGAGCAAAAAGGGTTGGCAATCTACGACAGACTCCCAGAGAAGAGAAGATGGCTGGCC
GATCTCCCATTTCGTGAAGGTACTAGACCTAGTATAACATCACACATAATACAGAGACAGCGAACTCAAC
TTGTAGACCAAGAGTTTGCCACACGAGAACTGATAGACAAAGTTATTCCCAGGGTGCAAGCACGACATAC
AGATAAAACATTTTTGAGCACGAGCAAGTTTGAATTTCATGCTAAAGCCATTTTCCTGTTGCCAAGTATT
CCTATAAACGACCCCTTAAACATACCTAGTCATGATACGGTTCGTAGAACGAAACGAGAGATTGCACACA
TGCATGACTACCACGACTGTACTCTTCACTTAGCTCTTGCAGCTCAAGATGGAAAAGAAGTCCTGAAAAA
AGGCTGGGGCCAACGTCATCCGCTTGCCGGGCCGGGTGTACCTGGGCCGCCGACAGAATGGACTTTCTTA
TACGCACCCCGTAATGAGGAAGAAGCTAGGGTAGTAGAAATGATTGTCGAGGCAAGTATCGGATACATGA
CTAATGATCCGGCAGGTAAAATCGTCGAGAATGCCAAATGAGCTTGTTCGAGTATTATGGCATTGGGAAA
ACTGTTTTTCTTGTACCATTTGTTGTGCTTGTAATTTACTGTGTTTTTTATTCGGTTTTCGCTATCGAAC
TGTGAAATGGAAATGGATGGAGAAGAGTTAATGAATGATATGGTCCTTTTGTTCATTCTCAAATTAATAT
TATTTGTTTTTTCTCTTATTTGTTGTGTGTTGAATTTGAAATTATAAGAGATATGCAAACATTTTGTTTT
GAGTAAAAATGTGTCAAATCGTGGCCTCTAATGACCGAAGTTAATATGAGGAGTAAAACACTTGTAGTTG
TCGCTGTTAGAGCTCAGTGACTAGCAGGTGATGAAAAGCCTTAGGGTCAGGTGGCACTTTTCGGGGAAAT
GTGCGATGAACCCCTATTTGTTTATTTTTCTAAATACATTCAAATATGTATCCGCTAATGAGACAATAAC
CCTGATAAATGCTTCAATTATATTGAAAAAGGAAGAGTATGAGTATCCAACATTTCCGTGTCGCCCTTAT
TCCCTTTTTTGCGGCCTTCTGCCTTCCTGTTTTTGCTCACCCAGAAACGCTGGTGAAAGTAAAAGATGCT
GAAGATCAGTTGGGTGCCCGAGTGGGTTACATTGAACTGGATCTCAACAGCGGCAAAATCTTAGAGAGTT
TTCGCCCCGAAGAACGCTTCCCAATGATGAGCACTTTCAAAGTTCTGCTATGTGGCGCGGTGTTATCCCG
TATTGATGCTGGGCAAGAGCAACTCGGTCGCCGCATACACTATTCTCAGAATGACTTGGTTGAGTATTCA
CCAGTCACAGAAAAGCATCTTACGGATGGCATGACAGTAAGAGAATTATGTAGTGCTGCCATAACCATGA
GTGATAACACTGCGGCCAACTTACTTCTGACAACGATTGGAGGACCGAAGGAGCTAACCGCTTTTTTGCA
CAACATGGGGGATCATGTAACTCGCCTTGATCGTTGGGAACCGGAGCTGAATGAAGCCATACCAAACGAC
GAGCGTGACACCACGATGCCTGTAGCAATGGCAACAACTCTCCGCAAACTATTAACTGGCGAACTACTTA
CTCTTGCTTCACGCCAGCAACTCATTGACTGGATGGAGGCGGACAAAGTTGCAGGACCACTTCTGCGCTC
GGCACTTCCGGCTGGCTGGTTTATTGCTGATAAATCTGGAGCCGGTGAGCGTGGCTCTCGCGGTATCATT
GCAGCACTGGGGCCAGATGGTAAGCCCTCCCGTATCGTAGTTATCTACACGACGGGGAGTCAGGCAACTA
TGGATGAACGAAATAGACAGATCGCTGAGATAGGTGCCTCACTGATTAAGCATTGGTAACTGTCAGACGA
AGGGAAATAAATAGTAGCCCGCCTGATGTGCGGGCTTTTTTTTGGTGGTGGTTACCAGTGTCGCTTAGCT
ACCGTAGGTCCTCTTAGGCGGTCCGATTAGCGACATAGTCATCAATGCCTTGACGGCAAAATCCCTTAAC
GTGAGTTTTCGTTCCACTGAGCGTCAGACCCCGTAGAAAAGATCAAAGGATCTTCTTGAGATCCTTTTTT
TCTGCGCGTAATCTGCTGCTTGCAAACAAAAAAACCACCGCTACCAGCGGTGGTTTGTTTGCCGGATCAA
GAGCTACTAACTCTTTTTCCGAAGGTAACTGGCTTCAGCAGAGCGCAGATACCAAATACTGTTCTTCTAG
TGTAGCCGTAGTTAGGCCACCACTTCAAGAACTCTGTAGCACCGCCTACATACCTCGCTCTGCTAATCCT
GTTACCAGTGGCTGCTGCCAGTGGCGATAAGTCGTGTCTTACCGGGTTGGACTCAAGACGATAGTTACCG
GATAAGGCGCAGCGGTCGGGCTGAACGGGGGGTTCGTGCTCACAGCCCAGCTTGGAGCGAACGACCTACA
CCGAACTGAGATACCTACAGCGTGAGCTATGAGAAAGCGCCACGCTTCCCGAAGGGAGAAAGGCGGACAG
GTATCCGGTAAGCGGCAGGGTCGGAACAGGAGAGCGCACGAGGGAGCTTCCAGGGGGAAACGCCTGGTAT
CTTTATAGTCCTGTCGGGTTTCGCCACCTCTGACTTGAGCGTCGATTTTTGTGATGCTCGTCAGGGGGGC
GGAGCCTATGGAAAAACGCCAGCAACGCGGCCTTTTTACGGTTCCTGGCCTTTTGCTGGCCTTTTGCTCA
CATGTTCTTTCCTGCGTTATCCCCTGATTCTGTGGATAACCGTATTACC
