Features (pLannotate 1.2.2; 6 found; start..end, strand, type, name):
      4..76      +  rep_origin     RSF ori (fragment): Plasmids containing the RSF 1030 origin of replication can be propagated in E. coli cells that contain additional plasmids with compatible origins.
    116..496     +  promoter       MAS promoter: mannopine synthase promoter (Velten et al., 1984)
   1306..1611    +  terminator     E9 terminator (fragment): terminator and polyadenylation signal from the pea rbcS-E9 gene
   1688..1788    +  promoter       AmpR promoter: bla
   1789..2649    +  CDS            AmpR: β-lactamase; bla; confers resistance to ampicillin, carbenicillin, and related antibiotics
   2856..3444    +  rep_origin     ori: high-copy-number ColE1/pMB1/pBR322/pUC origin of replication
>Addgene plasmid #139732 | pCO489 | addgene full sequence | sequence record 292647 | Addgene NGS Result
GCCTTTGAGTGAGCTGATACCGCTCGCCGCAGCCGAACGACCGAGCGCAGCGAGTCAGTGAGCGAGGAAG
CGGAAGAGCGCCCACCTGCAACGTCCCGGCGCGCCCTATGGACATTTTTCAAATCAGTGCGCAAGACGTG
ACGTAAGTATCCGAGTCAGTTTTTATTTTTCTACTAATTTGGTCGTTTATTTCGGCGTGTAGGACATGGC
AACCGGGCCTGAATTTCGCGGGTATTCTGTTTCTATTCCAACTTTTTCTTGATCCGCAGCCATTAACGAC
TTTTGAATAGATACGCTGACACGCCAAGCCTCGCTAGTCAAAAGTGTACCAAACAACGCTTTACAGCAAG
AACGGAATGCGCGTGACGCTCGCGGTGACGCCATTTCGCCTTTTCAGAAATGGATAAATAGCCTTGCTTC
CTATTATATCTTCCCAAATTACCAATACATTACACTAGCATCTGAATTTCATAACCAATCTCGATACACC
AAATCGAATGCGTATAAATATCTCTCTGTCTAGCTTATTCGAGAGATTAAGCAAACTCAGCTCTCGTAGC
ATAGCTATTACATGTGGTGTCGTCCTCGCCTCTGCTATTGCTTTTCCCATCATACGACGAGATTATCAGA
CGTTCTTAGAGGTTGGTCCTAGCTATGCCCCTCAAAATTTTCGAGGCTACATTATCGTTTGCGTACTCAG
CTTGTTCCGACAAGAGCAAAAAGGGTTGGCAATCTACGACAGACTCCCAGAGAAGAGAAGATGGCTGGCC
GATCTCCCATTTCGTGAAGGTACTAGACCTAGTATAACATCACACATAATACAGAGACAGCGAACTCAAC
TTGTAGACCAAGAGTTTGCCACACGAGAACTGATAGACAAAGTTATTCCCAGGGTGCAAGCACGACATAC
AGATAAAACATTTTTGAGCACGAGCAAGTTTGAATTTCATGCTAAAGCCATTTTCCTGTTGCCAAGTATT
CCTATAAACGACCCCTTAAACATACCTAGTCATGATACGGTTCGTAGAACGAAACGAGAGATTGCACACA
TGCATGACTACCACGACTGTACTCTTCACTTAGCTCTTGCAGCTCAAGATGGAAAAGAAGTCCTGAAAAA
AGGCTGGGGCCAACGTCATCCGCTTGCCGGGCCGGGTGTACCTGGGCCGCCGACAGAATGGACTTTCTTA
TACGCACCCCGTAATGAGGAAGAAGCTAGGGTAGTAGAAATGATTGTCGAGGCAAGTATCGGATACATGA
CTAATGATCCGGCAGGTAAAATCGTCGAGAATGCCAAATGAGCTTGTTCGAGTATTATGGCATTGGGAAA
ACTGTTTTTCTTGTACCATTTGTTGTGCTTGTAATTTACTGTGTTTTTTATTCGGTTTTCGCTATCGAAC
TGTGAAATGGAAATGGATGGAGAAGAGTTAATGAATGATATGGTCCTTTTGTTCATTCTCAAATTAATAT
TATTTGTTTTTTCTCTTATTTGTTGTGTGTTGAATTTGAAATTATAAGAGATATGCAAACATTTTGTTTT
GAGTAAAAATGTGTCAAATCGTGGCCTCTAATGACCGAAGTTAATATGAGGAGTAAAACACTTGTAGTTG
TCGCTGTTAGAGCTCAGTGACTAGCAGGTGATGAAAAGCCTTAGGGTCAGGTGGCACTTTTCGGGGAAAT
GTGCGATGAACCCCTATTTGTTTATTTTTCTAAATACATTCAAATATGTATCCGCTAATGAGACAATAAC
CCTGATAAATGCTTCAATTATATTGAAAAAGGAAGAGTATGAGTATCCAACATTTCCGTGTCGCCCTTAT
TCCCTTTTTTGCGGCCTTCTGCCTTCCTGTTTTTGCTCACCCAGAAACGCTGGTGAAAGTAAAAGATGCT
GAAGATCAGTTGGGTGCCCGAGTGGGTTACATTGAACTGGATCTCAACAGCGGCAAAATCTTAGAGAGTT
TTCGCCCCGAAGAACGCTTCCCAATGATGAGCACTTTCAAAGTTCTGCTATGTGGCGCGGTGTTATCCCG
TATTGATGCTGGGCAAGAGCAACTCGGTCGCCGCATACACTATTCTCAGAATGACTTGGTTGAGTATTCA
CCAGTCACAGAAAAGCATCTTACGGATGGCATGACAGTAAGAGAATTATGTAGTGCTGCCATAACCATGA
GTGATAACACTGCGGCCAACTTACTTCTGACAACGATTGGAGGACCGAAGGAGCTAACCGCTTTTTTGCA
CAACATGGGGGATCATGTAACTCGCCTTGATCGTTGGGAACCGGAGCTGAATGAAGCCATACCAAACGAC
GAGCGTGACACCACGATGCCTGTAGCAATGGCAACAACTCTCCGCAAACTATTAACTGGCGAACTACTTA
CTCTTGCTTCACGCCAGCAACTCATTGACTGGATGGAGGCGGACAAAGTTGCAGGACCACTTCTGCGCTC
GGCACTTCCGGCTGGCTGGTTTATTGCTGATAAATCTGGAGCCGGTGAGCGTGGCTCTCGCGGTATCATT
GCAGCACTGGGGCCAGATGGTAAGCCCTCCCGTATCGTAGTTATCTACACGACGGGGAGTCAGGCAACTA
TGGATGAACGAAATAGACAGATCGCTGAGATAGGTGCCTCACTGATTAAGCATTGGTAACTGTCAGACGA
AGGGAAATAAATAGTAGCCCGCCTGATGTGCGGGCTTTTTTTTGGTGGTGGTTACCAGTGTCGCTTAGCT
ACCGTAGGTCCTCTTAGGCGGTCCGATTAGCGACATAGTCATCAATGCCTTGACGGCAAAATCCCTTAAC
GTGAGTTTTCGTTCCACTGAGCGTCAGACCCCGTAGAAAAGATCAAAGGATCTTCTTGAGATCCTTTTTT
TCTGCGCGTAATCTGCTGCTTGCAAACAAAAAAACCACCGCTACCAGCGGTGGTTTGTTTGCCGGATCAA
GAGCTACTAACTCTTTTTCCGAAGGTAACTGGCTTCAGCAGAGCGCAGATACCAAATACTGTTCTTCTAG
TGTAGCCGTAGTTAGGCCACCACTTCAAGAACTCTGTAGCACCGCCTACATACCTCGCTCTGCTAATCCT
GTTACCAGTGGCTGCTGCCAGTGGCGATAAGTCGTGTCTTACCGGGTTGGACTCAAGACGATAGTTACCG
GATAAGGCGCAGCGGTCGGGCTGAACGGGGGGTTCGTGCTCACAGCCCAGCTTGGAGCGAACGACCTACA
CCGAACTGAGATACCTACAGCGTGAGCTATGAGAAAGCGCCACGCTTCCCGAAGGGAGAAAGGCGGACAG
GTATCCGGTAAGCGGCAGGGTCGGAACAGGAGAGCGCACGAGGGAGCTTCCAGGGGGAAACGCCTGGTAT
CTTTATAGTCCTGTCGGGTTTCGCCACCTCTGACTTGAGCGTCGATTTTTGTGATGCTCGTCAGGGGGGC
GGAGCCTATGGAAAAACGCCAGCAACGCGGCCTTTTTACGGTTCCTGGCCTTTTGCTGGCCTTTTGCTCA
CATGTTCTTTCCTGCGTTATCCCCTGATTCTGTGGATAACCGTATTACC
